>Addgene plasmid #147817 | pAc5.1B-lambdaN-HA-DmGW182_862-1384_W | depositor full sequence | sequence record 290264 | Full Sequence
CTTCAAGGAATTAATTCTATATTCTAAAAACACAAATGATACTTCTAAAAAAAATCATGAATGGCATCAA
CTCTGAATCAAATCTTTGCAGATGCACCTACTTCTCATTTCCACTGTCACATCATTTTTCCAGATCTCGC
TGCCTGTTATGTGGCCCACAAACCAAGACACGTTTTATGGCCATTAAAGCTGGCTGATCGTCGCCAAACA
CCAAATACATATCAATATGTACATTCGAGAAAGAAGCGATCAAAGAAGCGTCTTCGGGCGAGTAGGAGAA
TGCGGAGGAGAAGGAGAACGAGCTGATCTAGTATCTCTCCACAATCCAATGCCAACTGACCAACTGGCCA
TATTCGGAGCAATTTGAAGCCAATTTCCATCGCCTGGCGATCGCTCCATTCTTGGCTATATGTTTTTCAC
CGTTCCCGGGGCCATTTTCAAAGACTCGTCGGTAAGATAAGATTGTGTCACTCGCTGTCTCTCTTCATTT
GTCGAAGAATGCTGAGGAATTTCGCGATGACGTCGGCGAGTATTTTGAAGAATGAGAATAATTTGTATTT
ATACGAAAATCAGTTAGTGGAATTTTCTACAAAAACATGTTATCTATAGATAATTTTGTTGCAAAATATG
TTGACTATGACAAAGATTGTATGTATATACCTTTAATGTATTCTCATTTTCTTATGTATTTATAATGGCA
ATGATGATACTGATGATATTTTAAGATGATGCCAGACCACAGGCTGATTTCTGCGTCTTTTGCCGAACGC
AGTGCATGTGCGGTTGTTGTTTTTTGGAATAGTTTCAATTTTCGGACTGTCCGCTTTGATTTCAGTTTCT
TGGCTTATTCAAAAAGCAAAGTAAAGCCAAAAAAGCGAGATGGCAATACCAAATGCGGCAAAACGGTAGT
GGAAGGAAAGGGGTGCGGGGCAGCGGAAGGAAGGGTGGGGCGGGGCGTGGCGGGGTCTGTGGCTGGGCGC
GACGTCACCGACGTTGGAGCCACTCCTTTGACCATGTGTGCGTGTGTGTATTATTCGTGTCTCGCCACTC
GCCGGTTGTTTTTTTCTTTTTATCTCGCTCTCTCTAGCGCCATCTCGTACGCATGCTCAACGCACCGCAT
GTTGCCGTGTCCTTTATGCGTCATTTTGGCTCGAAATAGGCAATTATTTAAACAAAGATTAGTCAACGAA
AACGCTAAAATAAATAAGTCTACAATATGGTTACTTATTGCCATGTGTGTGCAGCCAACGATAGCAACAA
AAGCAACAACACAGTGGCTTTCCCTCTTTCACTTTTTGTTTGCAAGCGCGTGCGAGCAAGACGGCACGAC
CGGCAAACGCAATTACGCTGACAAAGAGCAGACGAAGTTTTGGCCGAAAAACATCAAGGCGCCTGATACG
AATGCATTTGCAATAACAATTGCGATATTTAATATTGTTTATGAAGCTGTTTGACTTCAAAACACACAAA
AAAAAAAATAAAACAAATTATTTGAAAGAGAATTAGGAATCGGACAGCTTATCGTTACGGGCTAACAGCA
CACCGAGACGAAATAGCTTACCTGACGTCACAGCCTCTGGAAGAACTGCCGCCAAGCAGAGAGAGAGAGA
AAAAGAGGGAGAGCAGCTTAGACCGCATGTGCTTGTGTGTGAGGCGTCTCTCTCTTCGTCTCCTGTTTGC
GCAAACGCATAGACTGCACTGAGAAAATCGATTACCTATTTTTTATGAATGAATATTTGCACTATTACTA
TTCAAAACTATTAAGATAGCAATCACATTCAATAGCCAAATACTATACCACCTGAGCGATGCAACGAAAT
GATCAATTTGAGCAAAAATGCTGCATATTTAGGACGGCATCATTATAGAAATGCTTCTTGCTGTGTACTT
TTCTCTCGTCTGGCAGCTGTTTCGCCGTTATTGTTAAAACCGGCTTAAGTTAGGTGTGTTTTCTACGACT
AGTGATGCCCCTACTAGAAGATGTGTGTTGCACAAATGTCCCTGAATAACCAATTTGAAGTGCAGATAGC
AGTAAACGTAAGCTAATATGAATATTATTTAACTGTAATGTTTTAATATCGCTGGACATTACTAATAAAC
CCACTATAAACACATGTACATATGTATGTTTTGGCATACAATGAGTAGTTGGGGAAAAAATGTGTAAAAG
CACCGTGACCATCACAGCATAAAGATAACCAGCTGAAGTATCGAATATGAGTAACCCCCAAATTGAATCA
CATGCCGCAACTGATAGGACCCATGGAAGTACACTCTTCATGGCGATATACAAGACACACACAAGCACGA
ACACCCAGTTGCGGAGGAAATTCTCCGTAAATGAAAACCCAATCGGCGAACAATTCATACCCATATATGG
TAAAAGTTTTGAACGCGACTTGAGAGCGGAGAGCATTGCGGCTGATAAGGTTTTAGCGCTAAGCGGGCTT
TATAAAACGGGCTGCGGGACCAGTTTTCATATCACTACCGTTTGAGTTCTTGTGCTGTGTGGATACTCCT
CCCGACACAAAGCCGCTCCATCAGCCAGCAGTCGTCTAATCCAGAGACCCCGGATCGGGGTACCAACATG
GACGCACAAACACGACGACGTGAGCGTCGCGCTGAGAAACAAGCTCAATGGAAAGCTGCAAACGGTGGAT
CTCCTCCACATATGGCTTACCCATACGATGTTCCAGATTACGCTCCTCCAAGCTTGAATTCTGCAGATAT
CCAGCACAGTGGCGGCCGCTATCAAGGAGCGTCCAATCAACAATCCCGATTAAATCAGTGGAAGCTTCCA
GTATTAGATAAGGAGATCAACTCTGACAGTACGGAATTTTCTCGTGCCCCAGGTGCAACGAAACAAAATT
TGACGGCCAACACAAGCAACATAAACTCTTTGGGTCTTCAAAACGATAGTACATGGTCAACTGGACGCAG
TATTGGTGACGGTTGGCCTGATCCCTCATCTGATAACGAGAATAAAGACTGGTCTGTTGCTCAGCCAACT
TCAGCAGCAACTGCTTACACTGATCTGGTCCAAGAGTTTGAGCCAGGCAAGCCATGGAAGGGTTCACAGA
TCAAAAGCATAGAAGATGATCCCAGCATTACACCAGGAAGCGTTGCTAGATCTCCATTGTCTATTAATTC
GACGCCAAAAGATGCTGACATATTTGCCAATACCGGTAAAAATTCACCGACTGATTTACCGCCACTAAGT
TTATCGTCGTCTACATGGAGTTTTAATCCAAACCAAAATTATCCGAGTCACAGTTGGTCTGACAATAGTC
AACAATGTACCGCCACTTCGGAGCTTTGGACAAGCCCGCTAAATAAATCATCGTCTCGAGGTCCCCCGCC
AGGATTGACTGCCAATTCAAATAAATCTGCAAATAGTAATGCGTCAACGCCAACAACTATTACCGGAGGT
GCGAATGGATGGTTACAGCCTCGAAGTGGCGGTGTTCAAACCACAAACACTAATTGGACAGGTGGTAACA
CCACTTGGGGCTCCAGTTGGTTGCTTTTGAAAAATCTAACAGCACAGATTGATGGTCCTACTTTGCGTAC
ACTGTGTATGCAGCATGGGCCCCTTGTCAGCTTTCACCCGTATTTGAACCAAGGAATTGCCTTATGTAAA
TATACTACTCGTGAGGAGGCGAACAAGGCGCAAATGGCGTTAAACAACTGTGTCCTCGCCAACACCACAA
TATTTGCTGAATCTCCCAGCGAGAACGAGGTGCAAAGCATTATGCAGCACTTACCACAAACTCCTTCCTC
TACAAGCTCTAGTGGAACTAGTGGTGGCAACGTCGGAGGCGTCGGCACTTCAGCCAATAATGCAAACAGT
GGTTCTGCAGCTTGTCTGTCCGGAAACAATAGCGGCAACGGAAACGGCAGCGCGAGCGGCGCCGGCAGCG
GCAACAATGGCAACAGTAGCTGCAACAACAGTGCCGCCGGGGGGGGCAGCAGCAGCAACAACACGATTAC
CACTGTAGCAAATTCGAATCTTGTTGGTTCTAGTGGCTCTGTCTCAAATTCCTCTGGCGTTACTGCTAAC
TCTAGTACTGTTTCTGTAGTTAGTTGTACAGCGAGTGGGAATTCCATAAATGGGGCAGGTACTGCAAACA
GTTCTGGTTCAAAGAGTAGTGCAAACAATTTAGCTAGCGGCCAGTCTAGCGCTTCTAACTTAACTAATAG
CACCAATTCAACATGGCGACAAACTAGCCAAAACCAAGCTCTTCAAAGTCAAAGCAGGCCATCAGGCAGA
GAAGCTGACTTTGATTATATATCTCTCGTTTATTCCATTGTTGATGATTAATCTAGAGGGCCCGCGGTTC
GAAGGTAAGCCTATCCCTAACCCTCTCCTCGGTCTCGATTCTACGCGTACCGGTCATCATCACCATCACC
ATTGAGTTTAAACCCGCTGATCAGCCTCGACTGTGCCTTCTAAGGCCTGAGCTCGCTGATCAGCCTCGAT
CGAGGATCCAGACATGATAAGATACATTGATGAGTTTGGACAAACCACAACTAGAATGCAGTGAAAAAAA
TGCTTTATTTGTGAAATTTGTGATGCTATTGCTTTATTTGTAACCATTATAAGCTGCAATAAACAAGTTA
ACAACAACAATTGCATTCATTTTATGTTTCAGGTTCAGGGGGAGGTGTGGGAGGTTTTTTAAAGCAAGTA
AAACCTCTACAAATGTGGTATGGCTGATTATGATCAGTCGACCGATGCCCTTGAGAGCCTTCAACCCAGT
CAGCTCCTTCCGGTGGGCGCGGGGCATGACTATCGTCGCCGCACTTATGACTGTCTTCTTTATCATGCAA
CTCGTAGGACAGGTGCCGGCAGCGCTCTGGGTCATTTTCGGCGAGGACCGCTTTCGCTGGAGCGCGACGA
TGATCGGCCTGTCGCTTGCGGTATTCGGAATCTTGCACGCCCTCGCTCAAGCCTTCGTCACTGGTCCCGC
CACCAAACGTTTCGGCGAGAAGCAGGCCATTATCGCCGGCATGGCGGCCGACGCGCTGGGCTACGTCTTG
CTGGCGTTCGCGACGCGAGGCTGGATGGCCTTCCCCATTATGATTCTTCTCGCTTCCGGCGGCATCGGGA
TGCCCGCGTTGCAGGCCATGCTGTCCAGGCAGGTAGATGACGACCATCAGGGACAGCTTCAAGGATCGCT
CGCGGCTCTTACCAGCCAGCAAAAGGCCAGGAACCGTAAAAAGGCCGCGTTGCTGGCGTTTTTCCATAGG
CTCCGCCCCCCTGACGAGCATCACAAAAATCGACGCTCAAGTCAGAGGTGGCGAAACCCGACAGGACTAT
AAAGATACCAGGCGTTTCCCCCTGGAAGCTCCCTCGTGCGCTCTCCTGTTCCGACCCTGCCGCTTACCGG
ATACCTGTCCGCCTTTCTCCCTTCGGGAAGCGTGGCGCTTTCTCAATGCTCACGCTGTAGGTATCTCAGT
TCGGTGTAGGTCGTTCGCTCCAAGCTGGGCTGTGTGCACGAACCCCCCGTTCAGCCCGACCGCTGCGCCT
TATCCGGTAACTATCGTCTTGAGTCCAACCCGGTAAGACACGACTTATCGCCACTGGCAGCAGCCACTGG
TAACAGGATTAGCAGAGCGAGGTATGTAGGCGGTGCTACAGAGTTCTTGAAGTGGTGGCCTAACTACGGC
TACACTAGAAGGACAGTATTTGGTATCTGCGCTCTGCTGAAGCCAGTTACCTTCGGAAAAAGAGTTGGTA
GCTCTTGATCCGGCAAACAAACCACCGCTGGTAGCGGTGGTTTTTTTGTTTGCAAGCAGCAGATTACGCG
CAGAAAAAAAGGATCTCAAGAAGATCCTTTGATCTTTTCTACGGGGTCTGACGCTCAGTGGAACGAAAAC
TCACGTTAAGGGATTTTGGTCATGAGATTATCAAAAAGGATCTTCACCTAGATCCTTTTAAATTAAAAAT
GAAGTTTTAAATCAATCTAAAGTATATATGAGTAAACTTGGTCTGACAGTTACCAATGCTTAATCAGTGA
GGCACCTATCTCAGCGATCTGTCTATTTCGTTCATCCATAGTTGCCTGACTCCCCGTCGTGTAGATAACT
ACGATACGGGAGGGCTTACCATCTGGCCCCAGTGCTGCAATGATACCGCGAGACCCACGCTCACCGGCTC
CAGATTTATCAGCAATAAACCAGCCAGCCGGAAGGGCCGAGCGCAGAAGTGGTCCTGCAACTTTATCCGC
CTCCATCCAGTCTATTAATTGTTGCCGGGAAGCTAGAGTAAGTAGTTCGCCAGTTAATAGTTTGCGCAAC
GTTGTTGCCATTGCTGCAGGCATCGTGGTGTCACGCTCGTCGTTTGGTATGGCTTCATTCAGCTCCGGTT
CCCAACGATCAAGGCGAGTTACATGATCCCCCATGTTGTGCAAAAAAGCGGTTAGCTCCTTCGGTCCTCC
GATCGTTGTCAGAAGTAAGTTGGCCGCAGTGTTATCACTCATGGTTATGGCAGCACTGCATAATTCTCTT
ACTGTCATGCCATCCGTAAGATGCTTTTCTGTGACTGGTGAGTACTCAACCAAGTCATTCTGAGAATAGT
GTATGCGGCGACCGAGTTGCTCTTGCCCGGCGTCAACACGGGATAATACCGCGCCACATAGCAGAACTTT
AAAAGTGCTCATCATTGGAAAACGTTCTTCGGGGCGAAAACTCTCAAGGATCTTACCGCTGTTGAGATCC
AGTTCGATGTAACCCACTCGTGCACCCAACTGATCTTCAGCATCTTTTACTTTCACCAGCGTTTCTGGGT
GAGCAAAAACAGGAAGGCAAAATGCCGCAAAAAAGGGAATAAGGGCGACACGGAAATGTTGAATACTCAT
ACTCTTCCTTTTTCAATATTATTGAAGCATTTATCAGGGTTATTGTCTCATGAGCGGATACATATTTGAA
TGTATTTAGAAAAATAAACAAATAGGGGTTCCGCGCACATTTCCCCGAAAAGTGCCACCTGACGTCTAAG
AAACCATTATTATCATGACATTAACCTATAAAAATAGGCGTATCACGAGGCCCTTTCGT
Features (pLannotate 1.2.2; 11 found; start..end, strand, type, name):
     56..2568    +  promoter       Ac5 promoter: Drosophila melanogaster actin 5C promoter
   2588..2653    +  CDS            N (fragment): REGN_LAMBD - Experimental evidence at protein level: Swiss-Prot protein existence level 1. Plays a role as a transcriptional antitermination factor that allows the virus to initiate its lytic phase. Activates expression of the delayed viral early genes by modifying host RNA polymerase (RNAP) into a form that is resistant to termination signals. This antitermination function requires the host NusA protein which serves to stabilize the interaction between antitermination protein N and host RNA polymerase. From Escherichia phage lambda (Bacteriophage lambda).
   2678..2704    +  CDS            3xHA (fragment): three tandem HA epitope tags
   2750..4318    +  CDS            gw (fragment): GAWKY_DROME - Also known as GW182 From Drosophila melanogaster (Fruit fly).
   4344..4385    +  CDS            V5 tag: epitope tag from simian virus 5
   4485..4619    -  polyA_signal   SV40 poly(A) signal: SV40 polyadenylation signal
   4642..4726    -  CDS            large T antigen (fragment): large T antigen from SV40 (simian virus 40)
   4727..5197    +  CDS            TcR (fragment): tetracycline efflux protein; tet; confers resistance to tetracycline
   5241..5829    -  rep_origin     ori: high-copy-number ColE1/pMB1/pBR322/pUC origin of replication
   6000..6860    -  CDS            AmpR: β-lactamase; bla; confers resistance to ampicillin, carbenicillin, and related antibiotics
   6861..6965    -  promoter       AmpR promoter: bla
