[The description below was written by a language model from this plasmid's Addgene catalogue record and pLannotate feature annotations shown in this document.]
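Description:
pAc5.1B-lambdaN-HA-DmGW182_862-1384_W is an insect-cell expression plasmid of about 7.1 kb. The catalogue lists its backbone as unknown, although the name and the annotated parts point to a pAc5.1B-type vector. Expression is driven by the constitutive Drosophila melanogaster actin 5C (Ac5) promoter, which is commonly used in cultured fly cells such as S2. In bacteria the plasmid is maintained through a ColE1/pUC-type origin and selected with ampicillin via the AmpR (β-lactamase) gene and its own promoter. The record lists it as low copy even though the origin is annotated as a high-copy type. Short fragments of a tetracycline resistance gene and of SV40 large T antigen are also annotated. They appear to be non-functional backbone remnants.

The open reading frame begins with a short fragment of the bacteriophage lambda N protein, followed by an HA epitope (annotated as a fragment of a 3xHA tag, consistent with a single copy). Next comes a portion of the Drosophila gw gene encoding GW182 residues 862–1384, based on the variant A transcript according to the depositor. A V5 tag sequence lies downstream of the insert, but the record does not say whether it is in frame and translated. An SV40 polyadenylation signal follows. The lambdaN peptide binds BoxB RNA hairpins, so such fusions are typically used in tethering assays, where the protein fragment is recruited to a BoxB-containing reporter mRNA to test its effect on translation or stability. GW182 is a component of the miRNA silencing pathway. The record itself states only insect expression as the purpose. The "_W" suffix is not explained, and the available sequence is depositor-supplied and may be theoretical.
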