Addgene plasmid #147817: pAc5.1B-lambdaN-HA-DmGW182_862-1384_W
Purpose: Insect Expression of DmGW182_862-1384
Depositing lab: Elisa Izaurralde. Depositing organization: Max Planck Institute for Developmental Biology.
Backbone
  Vector backbone: Unknown
  Vector type: Insect Expression
Growth in bacteria
  Bacterial resistance: Ampicillin, 100 μg/mL
  Growth temperature: 37°C
  Growth strain: DH5alpha
  Copy number: Low Copy
Gene/Insert
  Gene/Insert name: DmGW182_862-1384
  Species: D. melanogaster (fly)
  Entrez Gene: gw (a.k.a. Dmel_CG31992, CG11484, CG31992, CG9905, Dmel\CG31992, GQ182, GW, GW182, Gw, Gw182, anon-EST:Posey205, dGW182, gw182)
  Cloning method: Unknown
Terms and licenses: Academic/Nonprofit Terms; Industry Terms: Not Available to Industry
Depositor comments: sequence given by NM_166780.1 varA. Plasmids from this collection were made available to the research community and donated after the lab closed. Please note that the sequence provided by the depositing laboratory may be theoretical/predicted or based on Sanger sequencing results. There may be discrepancies between sequencing results obtained by Addgene and the depositor sequence. If an Addgene verified sequence is not available, please contact before placing your order to request that our lab fully sequence the plasmid.
How to cite: pAc5.1B-lambdaN-HA-DmGW182_862-1384_W was a gift from Elisa Izaurralde (Addgene plasmid # 147817 ; http://n2t.net/addgene:147817 ; RRID:Addgene_147817)
